>Addgene plasmid #214332 | pET28a_Pro-IL-18_lemur | addgene full sequence | sequence record 423161 | Addgene NGS Result
ATCCGGATATAGTTCCTCCTTTCAGCAAAAAACCCCTCAAGACCCGTTTAGAGGCCCCAAGGGGTTATGC
TAGTTATTGCTCAGCGGTGGCAGCAGCCAACTCAGCTTCCTTTCGGGCTTTGTTAGCAGCCGGATCTCAG
TGGTGGTGGTGGTGGTGCTCGAGTGCGGCCGCAAGCTTGTCGACGGAGCTCGAATTCCTACAGATCCTCT
TCTGAGATGAGTTTTTGTTCATATCTGTCGCTTTCCACTGTGAACATTACAGATTTATCCCCATTTTCAT
CCTTTTTTTTCAAAATGAGTTTGTAAAGGTCTCTCTCTCTTTCACAGGCTAGAAAGTATCCTTCATATAA
TGAAGACTCGAATTGCATCTTATCATCATGTCCCGGAACACTTCTCTGAAAGAATATGATGTCACTTTTT
GTATCATTGATACTATCAGGAGGACTGATTTCCTTAAAGGAAATAATTTTGTTCTTGCAGGAGAGAGTTG
TCATTTCCCCATACTTCACAGAGATGGCTACAGCCATACCTCTAGCACAGCTATCTTTATATATATTTAT
TATAAATCTAGTCTGGAGTGCATTATCTTTACAGTCTTTATCAGGCATATCCTCAAATATAGCCGTTCTC
CGGTCCATGAAGAGAACTTGGTTGTTCAAATTTCTTATGATTGAGAATTTAGGTTCGAGCCTGCCGAAGT
AATCTGATTCCAGGTTTTCATCGTTTTCAGGTATAAAGTAAAGTGTATTGTTAATAAACTTCATTCCCAC
AAAATTGATGCAGTTGCAATCGTCTATTTCAGCAGCCATGGATCCGCCCTGAAAATACAGGTTTTCCATA
TGGCTGCCGCGCGGCACCAGGCCGCTGCTGTGATGATGATGATGATGGCTGCTGCCCATGGTATATCTCC
TTCTTAAAGTTAAACAAAATTATTTCTAGAGGGGAATTGTTATCCGCTCACAATTCCCCTATAGTGAGTC
GTATTAATTTCGCGGGATCGAGATCTCGATCCTCTACGCCGGACGCATCGTGGCCGGCATCACCGGCGCC
ACAGGTGCGGTTGCTGGCGCCTATATCGCCGACATCACCGATGGGGAAGATCGGGCTCGCCACTTCGGGC
TCATGAGCGCTTGTTTCGGCGTGGGTATGGTGGCAGGCCCCGTGGCCGGGGGACTGTTGGGCGCCATCTC
CTTGCATGCACCATTCCTTGCGGCGGCGGTGCTCAACGGCCTCAACCTACTACTGGGCTGCTTCCTAATG
CAGGAGTCGCATAAGGGAGAGCGTCGAGATCCCGGACACCATCGAATGGCGCAAAACCTTTCGCGGTATG
GCATGATAGCGCCCGGAAGAGAGTCAATTCAGGGTGGTGAATGTGAAACCAGTAACGTTATACGATGTCG
CAGAGTATGCCGGTGTCTCTTATCAGACCGTTTCCCGCGTGGTGAACCAGGCCAGCCACGTTTCTGCGAA
AACGCGGGAAAAAGTGGAAGCGGCGATGGCGGAGCTGAATTACATTCCCAACCGCGTGGCACAACAACTG
GCGGGCAAACAGTCGTTGCTGATTGGCGTTGCCACCTCCAGTCTGGCCCTGCACGCGCCGTCGCAAATTG
TCGCGGCGATTAAATCTCGCGCCGATCAACTGGGTGCCAGCGTGGTGGTGTCGATGGTAGAACGAAGCGG
CGTCGAAGCCTGTAAAGCGGCGGTGCACAATCTTCTCGCGCAACGCGTCAGTGGGCTGATCATTAACTAT
CCGCTGGATGACCAGGATGCCATTGCTGTGGAAGCTGCCTGCACTAATGTTCCGGCGTTATTTCTTGATG
TCTCTGACCAGACACCCATCAACAGTATTATTTTCTCCCATGAAGACGGTACGCGACTGGGCGTGGAGCA
TCTGGTCGCATTGGGTCACCAGCAAATCGCGCTGTTAGCGGGCCCATTAAGTTCTGTCTCGGCGCGTCTG
CGTCTGGCTGGCTGGCATAAATATCTCACTCGCAATCAAATTCAGCCGATAGCGGAACGGGAAGGCGACT
GGAGTGCCATGTCCGGTTTTCAACAAACCATGCAAATGCTGAATGAGGGCATCGTTCCCACTGCGATGCT
GGTTGCCAACGATCAGATGGCGCTGGGCGCAATGCGCGCCATTACCGAGTCCGGGCTGCGCGTTGGTGCG
GATATCTCGGTAGTGGGATACGACGATACCGAAGACAGCTCATGTTATATCCCGCCGTTAACCACCATCA
AACAGGATTTTCGCCTGCTGGGGCAAACCAGCGTGGACCGCTTGCTGCAACTCTCTCAGGGCCAGGCGGT
GAAGGGCAATCAGCTGTTGCCCGTCTCACTGGTGAAAAGAAAAACCACCCTGGCGCCCAATACGCAAACC
GCCTCTCCCCGCGCGTTGGCCGATTCATTAATGCAGCTGGCACGACAGGTTTCCCGACTGGAAAGCGGGC
AGTGAGCGCAACGCAATTAATGTAAGTTAGCTCACTCATTAGGCACCGGGATCTCGACCGATGCCCTTGA
GAGCCTTCAACCCAGTCAGCTCCTTCCGGTGGGCGCGGGGCATGACTATCGTCGCCGCACTTATGACTGT
CTTCTTTATCATGCAACTCGTAGGACAGGTGCCGGCAGCGCTCTGGGTCATTTTCGGCGAGGACCGCTTT
CGCTGGAGCGCGACGATGATCGGCCTGTCGCTTGCGGTATTCGGAATCTTGCACGCCCTCGCTCAAGCCT
TCGTCACTGGTCCCGCCACCAAACGTTTCGGCGAGAAGCAGGCCATTATCGCCGGCATGGCGGCCCCACG
GGTGCGCATGATCGTGCTCCTGTCGTTGAGGACCCGGCTAGGCTGGCGGGGTTGCCTTACTGGTTAGCAG
AATGAATCACCGATACGCGAGCGAACGTGAAGCGACTGCTGCTGCAAAACGTCTGCGACCTGAGCAACAA
CATGAATGGTCTTCGGTTTCCGTGTTTCGTAAAGTCTGGAAACGCGGAAGTCAGCGCCCTGCACCATTAT
GTTCCGGATCTGCATCGCAGGATGCTGCTGGCTACCCTGTGGAACACCTACATCTGTATTAACGAAGCGC
TGGCATTGACCCTGAGTGATTTTTCTCTGGTCCCGCCGCATCCATACCGCCAGTTGTTTACCCTCACAAC
GTTCCAGTAACCGGGCATGTTCATCATCAGTAACCCGTATCGTGAGCATCCTCTCTCGTTTCATCGGTAT
CATTACCCCCATGAACAGAAATCCCCCTTACACGGAGGCATCAGTGACCAAACAGGAAAAAACCGCCCTT
AACATGGCCCGCTTTATCAGAAGCCAGACATTAACGCTTCTGGAGAAACTCAACGAGCTGGACGCGGATG
AACAGGCAGACATCTGTGAATCGCTTCACGACCACGCTGATGAGCTTTACCGCAGCTGCCTCGCGCGTTT
CGGTGATGACGGTGAAAACCTCTGACACATGCAGCTCCCGGAGACGGTCACAGCTTGTCTGTAAGCGGAT
GCCGGGAGCAGACAAGCCCGTCAGGGCGCGTCAGCGGGTGTTGGCGGGTGTCGGGGCGCAGCCATGACCC
AGTCACGTAGCGATAGCGGAGTGTATACTGGCTTAACTATGCGGCATCAGAGCAGATTGTACTGAGAGTG
CACCATTGCGGTGTGAAATACCGCACAGATGCGTAAGGAGAAAATACCGCATCAGGCGCTCTTCCGCTTC
CTCGCTCACTGACTCGCTGCGCTCGGTCGTTCGGCTGCGGCGAGCGGTATCAGCTCACTCAAAGGCGGTA
ATACGGTTATCCACAGAATCAGGGGATAACGCAGGAAAGAACATGTGAGCAAAAGGCCAGCAAAAGGCCA
GGAACCGTAAAAAGGCCGCGTTGCTGGCGTTTTTCCATAGGCTCCGCCCCCCTGACGAGCATCACAAAAA
TCGACGCTCAAGTCAGAGGTGGCGAAACCCGACAGGACTATAAAGATACCAGGCGTTTCCCCCTGGAAGC
TCCCTCGTGCGCTCTCCTGTTCCGACCCTGCCGCTTACCGGATACCTGTCCGCCTTTCTCCCTTCGGGAA
GCGTGGCGCTTTCTCATAGCTCACGCTGTAGGTATCTCAGTTCGGTGTAGGTCGTTCGCTCCAAGCTGGG
CTGTGTGCACGAACCCCCCGTTCAGCCCGACCGCTGCGCCTTATCCGGTAACTATCGTCTTGAGTCCAAC
CCGGTAAGACACGACTTATCGCCACTGGCAGCAGCCACTGGTAACAGGATTAGCAGAGCGAGGTATGTAG
GCGGTGCTACAGAGTTCTTGAAGTGGTGGCCTAACTACGGCTACACTAGAAGGACAGTATTTGGTATCTG
CGCTCTGCTGAAGCCAGTTACCTTCGGAAAAAGAGTTGGTAGCTCTTGATCCGGCAAACAAACCACCGCT
GGTAGCGGTGGTTTTTTTGTTTGCAAGCAGCAGATTACGCGCAGAAAAAAAGGATCTCAAGAAGATCCTT
TGATCTTTTCTACGGGGTCTGACGCTCAGTGGAACGAAAACTCACGTTAAGGGATTTTGGTCATGAACAA
TAAAACTGTCTGCTTACATAAACAGTAATACAAGGGGTGTTATGAGCCATATTCAACGGGAAACGTCTTG
CTCTAGGCCGCGATTAAATTCCAACATGGATGCTGATTTATATGGGTATAAATGGGCTCGCGATAATGTC
GGGCAATCAGGTGCGACAATCTATCGATTGTATGGGAAGCCCGATGCGCCAGAGTTGTTTCTGAAACATG
GCAAAGGTAGCGTTGCCAATGATGTTACAGATGAGATGGTCAGACTAAACTGGCTGACGGAATTTATGCC
TCTTCCGACCATCAAGCATTTTATCCGTACTCCTGATGATGCATGGTTACTCACCACTGCGATCCCCGGG
AAAACAGCATTCCAGGTATTAGAAGAATATCCTGATTCAGGTGAAAATATTGTTGATGCGCTGGCAGTGT
TCCTGCGCCGGTTGCATTCGATTCCTGTTTGTAATTGTCCTTTTAACAGCGATCGCGTATTTCGTCTCGC
TCAGGCGCAATCACGAATGAATAACGGTTTGGTTGATGCGAGTGATTTTGATGACGAGCGTAATGGCTGG
CCTGTTGAACAAGTCTGGAAAGAAATGCATAAACTTTTGCCATTCTCACCGGATTCAGTCGTCACTCATG
GTGATTTCTCACTTGATAACCTTATTTTTGACGAGGGGAAATTAATAGGTTGTATTGATGTTGGACGAGT
CGGAATCGCAGACCGATACCAGGATCTTGCCATCCTATGGAACTGCCTCGGTGAGTTTTCTCCTTCATTA
CAGAAACGGCTTTTTCAAAAATATGGTATTGATAATCCTGATATGAATAAATTGCAGTTTCATTTGATGC
TCGATGAGTTTTTCTAAGAATTAATTCATGAGCGGATACATATTTGAATGTATTTAGAAAAATAAACAAA
TAGGGGTTCCGCGCACATTTCCCCGAAAAGTGCCACCTAAATTGTAAGCGTTAATATTTTGTTAAAATTC
GCGTTAAATTTTTGTTAAATCAGCTCATTTTTTAACCAATAGGCCGAAATCGGCAAAATCCCTTATAAAT
CAAAAGAATAGACCGAGATAGGGT
[37 nt withheld, positions 5625-5661]
AAAGAACGTGGACTCCAACGTCAAAGG
[49 nt withheld, positions 5689-5737]
T
[91 nt withheld, positions 5739-5829]
G
[124 nt withheld, positions 5831-5954]
CCCATTCGCCA
Features (pLannotate 1.2.2; 22 found; start..end, strand, type, name):
     26..73      -  terminator     T7 terminator: transcription terminator for bacteriophage T7 RNA polymerase
     81..130     -  CDS            SET1 (fragment): solubility-enhancement tag derived from T7 phage gene 10B
    140..157     -  CDS            9xHis (fragment): 9xHis affinity tag
    237..809     -  CDS            IL18: IL18_HUMAN - Also known as IGIF, IL1F4. Experimental evidence at protein level: Swiss-Prot protein existence level 1. A proinflammatory cytokine primarily involved in polarized T- helper 1 (Th1) cell and natural killer (NK) cell immune responses (Probable). Upon binding to IL18R1 and IL18RAP, forms a signaling ternary complex which activates NF-kappa-B, triggering synthesis of inflammatory mediators (PubMed:14528293, PubMed:25500532). Synergizes with IL12/interleukin-12 to induce IFNG synthesis from T-helper 1 (Th1) cells and natural killer (NK) cells (Probable) (PubMed:10653850). From Homo sa
    816..836     -  CDS            TEV site: tobacco etch virus (TEV) protease recognition and cleavage site
    843..860     -  CDS            thrombin site: thrombin recognition and cleavage site
    871..887     -  CDS            capTEV™ (fragment): composite tag for in vivo biotinylation, TEV protease cleavage, and 6xHis tagging
    906..928     -  RBS            RBS: efficient ribosome binding site from bacteriophage T7 gene 10 (Olins and Rangwala, 1989)
    943..967     -  protein_bind   lac operator: The lac repressor binds to the lac operator to inhibit transcription in E. coli. This inhibition can be relieved by adding lactose or isopropyl-β-D-thiogalactopyranoside (IPTG). lac repressor encoded by lacI
    968..986     -  promoter       T7 promoter: promoter for bacteriophage T7 RNA polymerase
   1008..1287    +  CDS            TcR (fragment): tetracycline efflux protein; tet; confers resistance to tetracycline
   1295..1372    +  promoter       lacI promoter: lacI
   1373..2455    +  CDS            lacI: lac repressor; lacI; The lac repressor binds to the lac operator to inhibit transcription in E. coli. This inhibition can be relieved by adding lactose or isopropyl-β-D-thiogalactopyranoside (IPTG).
   2468..2489    +  protein_bind   CAP binding site: CAP binding activates transcription in the presence of cAMP. E. coli catabolite activator protein
   2504..2795    +  CDS            TcR (fragment): tetracycline efflux protein; tet; confers resistance to tetracycline
   2867..3247    -  CDS            YPB1_ECOLX: Protein predicted: Swiss-Prot protein existence level 4. From Escherichia coli.
   3264..3455    +  CDS            rop: Rop protein, which maintains plasmids at low copy number; rop
   3557..3696    +  misc_feature   bom: basis of mobility region from pBR322
   3882..4470    -  rep_origin     ori: high-copy-number ColE1/pMB1/pBR322/pUC origin of replication
   4592..5407    +  CDS            KanR: aminoglycoside phosphotransferase; aph(3')-Ia; confers resistance to kanamycin in bacteria or G418 (Geneticin®) in eukaryotes
   5416..5473    -  promoter       AmpR promoter (fragment): bla
   5526..5954    -  rep_origin     f1 ori (sequence partly withheld): f1 bacteriophage origin of replication; arrow indicates direction of (+) strand synthesis
