[The description below was written by a language model from this plasmid's Addgene catalogue record and pLannotate feature annotations shown in this document.]
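Description:
pET28a_Pro-IL-18_lemur is a bacterial expression plasmid built on the pET28a backbone for overproducing the uncleaved precursor form of interleukin-18 (pro-IL-18) from the mouse lemur, Microcebus murinus, in E. coli. It is selected with kanamycin through the aph(3')-Ia KanR gene and replicates from a ColE1/pBR322-type origin. The backbone also carries rop and the bom region, along with an f1 origin. The catalogue lists it as high copy, although rop is normally associated with reduced copy number. The short TcR and AmpR promoter fragments in the annotation are backbone remnants, not functional markers.

The IL18 coding sequence was inserted between BamHI and EcoRI sites and lies downstream of a T7 promoter, a lac operator and the phage T7 gene 10 ribosome binding site, with a T7 terminator at the far end. The plasmid-borne lacI gene supplies repressor, so transcription is held off until IPTG is added in a host that provides T7 RNA polymerase. The annotation tool matched the insert to human IL18 by homology, but the record gives the species as lemur. At the N terminus the protein carries a His tag followed by a thrombin site and a TEV protease site, allowing affinity purification and subsequent tag removal. The catalogue also lists a C-terminal Myc tag, which is not separately annotated in the feature table. The vector's downstream His-tag sequence is detected after the insert, but the record does not say whether it is translated.

The stated purpose is protein overexpression in bacteria. The associated study concerns structural analysis of cytokine cleavage by inflammatory caspase-4, which suggests the recombinant lemur pro-IL-18 serves as a substrate for cross-species comparison.
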