Addgene plasmid #214332: pET28a_Pro-IL-18_lemur
Purpose: Protein overexpression in bacteria
Depositing lab: Jonathan Kagan. Depositing organization: Boston Children's Hospital. Publication: Structural insights into cytokine cleavage by inflammatory caspase-4. Devant P, Dong Y, Mintseris J, Ma W, Gygi SP, Wu H, Kagan JC. Nature. 2023 Dec;624(7991):451-459. doi: 10.1038/s41586-023-06751-9. Epub 2023 Nov 22. PubMed 37993712.
Backbone
  Vector backbone: pET28a
  Backbone size w/o insert (bp): 5400
  Vector type: Bacterial Expression
Growth in bacteria
  Bacterial resistance: Kanamycin, 50 μg/mL
  Growth temperature: 37°C
  Growth strain: DH5alpha
  Copy number: High Copy
Gene/Insert
  Gene/Insert name: IL18 (alt names: Pro-IL-18; Pro-Interleukin-18)
  Species: Microcebus murinus (mouse lemur)
  Promoter: T7
  Tag / fusion protein: His-TEV (N terminal on insert); Myc (C terminal on insert)
  Cloning method: Restriction Enzyme; 5′ cloning site BamHI (not destroyed); 3′ cloning site EcoRI (not destroyed)
  Sequencing primers: 5′ T7-fwd; 3′ T7-term
Terms and licenses: Academic/Nonprofit Terms; Industry Terms: Not Available to Industry
How to cite: pET28a_Pro-IL-18_lemur was a gift from Jonathan Kagan (Addgene plasmid # 214332 ; http://n2t.net/addgene:214332 ; RRID:Addgene_214332)
